Addgene plasmid #42364: TLR10A
Purpose: Bacterial expression for structure determination; may not be full ORF
Depositing lab: Nicola Burgess-Brown. Depositing organization: University of Oxford.
Backbone
  Vector backbone: pNIC28-Bsa4
  Backbone manufacturer: SGC
  Vector type: Bacterial Expression
Growth in bacteria
  Bacterial resistance: Kanamycin, 50 μg/mL
  Growth temperature: 37°C
  Growth strain: Mach1 ;
  Copy number: High Copy
Gene/Insert
  Gene/Insert name: TLR10A (alt names: TLR10; gi|37181720; PDB:2J67)
  Species: H. sapiens (human)
  Insert size (bp): 565
  Mutation: See Comments
  GenBank ID: TLR10 gi|37181720
  Entrez Gene: TLR10 (a.k.a. CD290)
  Tag / fusion protein: His6-TEV (N terminal on insert)
  Cloning method: Ligation Independent Cloning
  Sequencing primers: 5′ T7; 3′ T7-term
Terms and licenses: Academic/Nonprofit Terms; Industry Terms: Not Available to Industry
Depositor comments: http://www.thesgc.org/structures/2J67/ Use BL21(DE3)-R3-pRARE2 strain for expression.
How to cite: TLR10A was a gift from Nicola Burgess-Brown (Addgene plasmid # 42364 ; http://n2t.net/addgene:42364 ; RRID:Addgene_42364)
