[The description below was written by a language model from this plasmid's Addgene catalogue record.]
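Description:
TLR10A is a bacterial expression plasmid built on the pNIC28-Bsa4 backbone from the Structural Genomics Consortium, designed to produce a fragment of human Toll-like receptor 10 (TLR10, also known as CD290) in E. coli for structure determination. It is maintained as a high-copy plasmid under kanamycin selection. The record does not include a feature table, so the origin of replication and the exact promoter are not explicitly listed. However, the sequencing primers given are the T7 promoter and T7 terminator primers, and the depositor recommends a DE3 lysogen carrying a rare-codon tRNA plasmid. Both points are consistent with T7 RNA polymerase-driven expression of the insert.

The insert is about 565 bp and was introduced by ligation-independent cloning. At this size it encodes only a portion of the receptor, not the whole protein, and the record itself cautions that it may not be the full open reading frame. The record does not say which domain the fragment covers, and its mutation field simply refers to the depositor comments, which describe no specific sequence changes. The fragment is fused at its N-terminus to a hexahistidine tag followed by a TEV protease recognition site. This arrangement allows capture of the recombinant protein by immobilised metal affinity chromatography, after which the tag can be cleaved off to leave near-native protein. The construct is linked to a deposited crystal structure, and its typical use is recombinant production of this TLR10 fragment for crystallography or related biophysical and biochemical work.
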