>Addgene plasmid #42364 | TLR10A | depositor partial sequence | sequence record 57197 | TLR10A sequence 565 bps
CATATGCACCATCATCATCATCATTCTTCTGGTGTAGATCTGGGTACCGAGAACCTGTACTTCCAATCCA
TGAAAACAACCCAAGAACAACTCAAGAGAAATGTCCGATTCCACGCATTTATTTCATACAGTGAACATGA
TTCTCTGTGGGTGAAGAATGAATTGATCCCCAATCTAGAGAAGGAAGATGGTTCTATCTTGATTTGCCTT
TATGAAAGCTACTTTGACCCTGGCAAAAGCATTAGTGAAAATATTGTAAGCTTCATTGAGAAAAGCTATA
AGTCCATCTTTGTTTTGTCTCCCAACTTTGTCCAGAATGAGTGGTGCCATTATGAATTCTACTTTGCCCA
CCACAATCTCTTCCATGAAAATTCTGATCATATAATTCTTATCTTACTGGAACCCATTCCATTCTATTGC
ATTCCCACCAGGTATCATAAACTGAAAGCTCTCCTGGAAAAAAAAGCATACTTGGAATGGCCCAAGGATA
GGCGTAAATGTGGGCTTTTCTGGGCAAACCTTCGAGCTGCTATTAATTGACAGTAAAGGTGGATACGGAT
CCGAA
