>Addgene plasmid #42364 | TLR10A | addgene partial sequence | sequence record 59389 | T7 5'-TAATACGACTCACTATAGGG-3'
TCCCTCTAGAAATAATTTTGTTTAACTTTAAGAAGGAGATATACATATGCACCATCATCATCATCATTCT
TCTGGTGTAGATCTGGGTACCGAGAACCTGTACTTCCAATCCATGAAAACAACCCAAGAACAACTCAAGA
GAAATGTCCGATTCCACGCATTTATTTCATACAGTGAACATGATTCTCTGTGGGTGAAGAATGAATTGAT
CCCCAATCTAGAGAAGGAAGATGGTTCTATCTTGATTTGCCTTTATGAAAGCTACTTTGACCCTGGCAAA
AGCATTAGTGAAAATATTGTAAGCTTCATTGAGAAAAGCTATAAGTCCATCTTTGTTTTGTCTCCCAACT
TTGTCCAGAATGAGTGGTGCCATTATGAATTCTACTTTGCCCACCACAATCTCTTCCATGAAAATTCTGA
TCATATAATTCTTATCTTACTGGAACCCATTCCATTCTATTGCATTCCCACCAGGTATCATAAACTGAAA
GCTCTCCTGGAAAAAAAAGCATACTTGGAATGGCCCAAGGATAGGCGTAAATGTGGGCTTTTCTGGGCAA
ACCTTCGAGCTGCTATTAATTGACAGTAAAGGTGGATACGGATCCGAATTCGAGCTCCGTCGACAAGCTT
GCGGCCGCACTCGAGCACCACCACCACCACCACTGAGATCCGGCTGCTAACAAAGCCCGAAAGGAAGCTG
AGTTGGCTGCTGCCACCGCTGAGCAATAACTAGCATAACCCCTTGGGGCCTCTAAACGGGTCTTGAGGGG
TTTTTTGCTGAAAGGAGGAACTATATCCGGATTGGCGAATGGGACGCGC
[100 nt withheld, positions 820-919]
TTCTTTCTCGCACGTCG
